>Addgene plasmid #86163 | p35S::SISOBIR1-YFPn | addgene full sequence | sequence record 169538 | Addgene NGS Result
TGAGACTTTTCAACAAAGGGTAATATCGGGAAACCTCCTCGGATTCCATTGCCCAGCTATCTGTCACTTC
ATCGAAAGGACAGTAGAAAAGGAAGATGGCTTCTACAAATGCCATCATTGCGATAAAGGAAAGGCTATCG
TTCAAGATGCCTCTACCGACAGTGGTCCCAAAGATGGACCCCCACCCACGAGGAACATCGTGGAAAAAGA
AGACGTTCCAACCACGTCTTCAAAGCAAGTGGATTGATGTGATATCTCCACTGACGTAAGGGATGACGCA
CAATCCCACTATCCTTCGCAAGACCCTTCCTCTATATAAGGAAGTTCATTTCATTTGGAGAGGACCTCGA
GGTCGACGGTATCGATAAGCTTCCCATCAACAAGTTTGTACAAAAAAGCAGGCTCCGCGGCCGCCCCCTT
CACCATGACTTCGAATATCCACTTTTTTCTTTTATACGTTGTGAGCCTTTTCCTTTTTGTTCAAGCAAGA
TTGAATCTTTATCCACCAGATCATGCTGCACTCTTGCTTGTACAAAAGGACTTAGGCATCATTTCTGTTA
ACAACCCGTGTACGCTCGCAGGAATATCGTGCGAGCGTAGACCGGGTAACACAACACAAGTTGTGAGAGT
TACCCGTATTGTATTCAGATCCAACGGATTAAAGGGAACTTTGTCTTCTGCTATTGGCAAACTCACTGAG
CTCAAAGAGCTTTCTCTTTCCGACAATCAACTATCTGAACAAATCCCCGTTCAGATTATTGATTGTCGGA
AGTTAGAGATTCTTCAACTTCAAAGGAACAGATTTTCTGGGAAGATTCCATCCGAATTGTCAGCTTTAAA
CCGTTTAAGGATAGTTGACTTTTCATCGAATGAGTTTTCGGGGAATCTTGATTTCTTGAAGTACTTTCCT
AATCTGGAAAAACTGTCTCTGGCTGATAATATGTTCACTGGAAAAATACCATTTTCATTGAAATCTTTCC
GAAATCTTCGTTTTCTCAACATTTCAGGGAATAGTTTCCTTGAAGGTCCAGTACCTGTCATGAGCCAAAT
TGAGCATTTATCAGCAGATTTGAATCGAAAAAATGGCGTTCCTAAACGTTACATTCTAGCTGAGAATTCA
ACAAGGATATCTGCAATGGGACCTGCTTCGGTTCCAGCTCCAGCTCCAGCACCTGTCAATCGTGTTGTAC
CGGCGATGCATAAACGTAAGAACAAGAAAAGGAAGTTACGATCTTGGTTTCTTGGTTTCCTAGCTGGAAC
TTTTGCTGGGGGTATATCTGCTGTGCTCTGTTCCTTGCTATTCAAGATGGTAATGTTCTTCGTAAGAAGA
GGGAATAACGATTCAAGTTTAACGATATACAGTCCACTGATCAAGAAAGCCGAGGACTTGGCTTTCTTAG
AGAAGGAAGATGGAGTGGCATCGCTTGAAATGATTGGAAAAGGTGGCTGTGGAGAAGTTTATAGAGCAGA
GCTACCGGGGAGTAATGGGAAGATTATAGCTATAAAGAAGATTATCCAATCCCCAATGGATGCTGCAGAG
ATCACGGAGGAAGATACTAAGGCGTTGAACAAGAAAATGCGTCAAGTTAAATCAGAAATTCAAATTGTAG
GTCAAATCAGACACCGGAATCTGCTTCCATTACTCGCGCATATGCCAAGGCCAGACTGTCATTACTTGGT
CTACGAATACATGAAAAATGGGAGTTTACAGGATATCCTGCAGCAAGTCACAGAAGGCACAAGGGAATTA
GATTGGTTGGGACGACACAGAATTGCAGCGGGGGTAGCTGCTGGTCTCGAGTATCTCCATATAAACCATA
CTCAACGCATAATTCACAGAGATTTAAAGCCAGCAAATATCCTACTTGATGATGACATGGAAGCTCGAGT
TGCTGATTTTGGCCTTGCAAAGGCAGTTCCAGATGCTCATACACATATCACCACTTCAAATGTTGCAGGA
ACTGTTGGATTTATTGCACCAGAATATTATCAGACACTGAAGTTTACAGATAAGTGTGATATATACAGCT
TTGGTGTGGTGCTAGCTGTGTTGGTTATCGGTAAGGGTCCATCGGATGATTTTTTCCAACATACTTCTGA
GATGAGTTTAGTTAAGTGGCTGAGGAATGTAATGACTTCTGACGATCCTAAAATAGCAATTGATCCTAAG
CTTATAGGAAATGGATACGACGAACAAATGCTTTTGGTTCTCAAGATAGCTTGCTTTTGTACTCTCGACA
ATCCAAAGGAGAGGCCTAACAGTAAGGATGTTAGGTGCATGTTAACTCAGATCAAGCATAAGGGTGGGCG
CGCCGACCCAGCTTTCTTGTACAAAGTGGTTGATGGGATGGTGAGCAAGGGCGAGGAGCTGTTCACCGGG
GTGGTGCCCATCCTGGTCGAGCTGGACGGCGACGTAAACGGCCACAAGTTCAGCGTGTCCGGCGAGGGCG
AGGGCGATGCCACCTACGGCAAGCTGACCCTGAAGCTGATCTGCACCACCGGCAAGCTGCCCGTGCCCTG
GCCCACCCTCGTGACCACCCTGGGCTACGGCCTGCAGTGCTTCGCCCGCTACCCCGACCACATGAAGCAG
CACGACTTCTTCAAGTCCGCCATGCCCGAAGGCTACGTCCAGGAGCGCACCATCTTCTTCAAGGACGACG
GCAACTACAAGACCCGCGCCGAGGTGAAGTTCGAGGGCGACACCCTGGTGAACCGCATCGAGCTGAAGGG
CATCGACTTCAAGGAGGACGGCAACATCCTGGGGCACAAGCTGGAGTACAACTACAACAGCCACAACGTC
TATATCATGGCCTAATCTAGAGTCCGCAAAAATCACCAGTCTCTCTCTACAAATCTATCTCTCTCTATTT
TTCTCCAGAATAATGTGTGAGTAGTTCCCAGATAAGGGAATTAGGGTTCTTATAGGGTTTCGCTCATGTG
TTGAGCATATAAGAAACCCTTAGTATGTATTTGTATTTGTAAAATACTTCTATCAATAAAATTTCTAATT
CCTAAAACCAAAATCCAGTGACCGGGCGGCCGCCACCGCGGTGGAGGGGGATCAGATTGTCGTTTCCCGC
CTTCAGTTTAAACTATCAGTGTTTGACAGGATATATTGGCGGGTAAACCTAAGAGAAAAGAGCGTTTATT
AGAATAATCGGATATTTAAAAGGGCGTGAAAAGGTTTATCCGTTCGTCCATTTGTATGTGTACATCACCG
ACGAGCAAGGCAAGACCGAGCGCCTTTCCGACGCTCACCGGGCTGGTTGCCCTCGCCGCTGGGCTGGCGG
CCGTCTATGGCCCTGCAAACGCGCCAGAAACGCCGTCGAAGCCGTGTGCGAGACACCGGCCGCCGGCGTT
GTGGATACCTCGCGGAAAACTTGGCCCTCACTGACAGATGAGGGGCGGACGTTGACACTTGAGGGGCCGA
CTCACCCGGCGCGGCGTTGACAGATGAGGGGCAGGCTCGATTTCGGCCGGCGACGTGGAGCTGGCCAGCC
TCGCAAATCGGCGAAAACGCCTGATTTTACGCGAGTTTCCCACAGATGATGTGGACAAGCCTGGGGATAA
GTGCCCTGCGGTATTGACACTTGAGGGGCGCGACTACTGACAGATGAGGGGCGCGATCCTTGACACTTGA
GGGGCAGAGTGCTGACAGATGAGGGGCGCACCTATTGACATTTGAGGGGCTGTCCACAGGCAGAAAATCC
AGCATTTGCAAGGGTTTCCGCCCGTTTTTCGGCCACCGCTAACCTGTCTTTTAACCTGCTTTTAAACCAA
TATTTATAAACCTTGTTTTTAACCAGGGCTGCGCCCTGTGCGCGTGACCGCGCACGCCGAAGGGGGGTGC
CCCCCCTTCTCGAACCCTCCCGGCCCGCTAACGCGGGCCTCCCATCCCCCCAGGGGCTGCGCCCCTCGGC
CGCGAACGGCCTCACCCCAAAAATGGCAGCGCTGGCAGTCCTTGCCATTGCCGGGATCGGGGCAGTAACG
GGATGGGCGATCAGCCCGAAAGCTACCCCTATTTGTTTATTTTTCTAAATACATTCAAATATGTATCCGC
TCATGAGACAATAACCCTGATAAATGCTTCAATAATATTGAAAAAGGAAGAGTATGAGTATTCAACATTT
CCGTGTCGCCCTTATTCCCTTTTTTGCGGCATTTTGCCTTCCTGTTTTTGCTCACCCAGAAACGCTGGTG
AAAGTAAAAGATGCTGAAGATCAGTTGGGTGCACGAGTGGGTTACATCGAACTGGATCTCAACAGCGGTA
AGATCCTTGAGAGTTTTCGCCCCGAAGAACGTTTTCCAATGATGAGCACTTTTAAAGTTCTGCTATGTGG
CGCGGTATTATCCCGTATTGACGCCGGGCAAGAGCAACTCGGTCGCCGCATACACTATTCTCAGAATGAC
TTGGTTGAGTACTCACCAGTCACAGAAAAGCATCTTACGGATGGCATGACAGTAAGAGAATTATGCAGTG
CTGCCATAACCATGAGTGATAACACTGCGGCCAACTTACTTCTGACAACGATCGGAGGACCGAAGGAGCT
AACCGCTTTTTTGCACAACATGGGGGATCATGTAACTCGCCTTGATCGTTGGGAACCGGAGCTGAATGAA
GCCATACCAAACGACGAGCGTGACACCACGATGCCTGTAGCAATGGCAACAACGTTGCGCAAACTATTAA
CTGGCGAACTACTTACTCTAGCTTCCCGGCAACAATTAATAGACTGGATGGAGGCGGATAAAGTTGCAGG
ACCACTTCTGCGCTCGGCCCTTCCGGCTGGCTGGTTTATTGCTGATAAATCTGGAGCCGGTGAGCGTGGG
TCTCGCGGTATCATTGCAGCACTGGGGCCAGATGGTAAGCCCTCCCGTATCGTAGTTATCTACACGACGG
GGAGTCAGGCAACTATGGATGAACGAAATAGACAGATCGCTGAGATAGGTGCCTCACTGATTAAGCATTG
GTAACTGTCAGACCAAGTTTACTCATATATACTTTAGATTGATTTAAAACTTCATTTTTAATTTAAAAGG
ATCTAGGTGAAGATCCTTTTTGATAATCTCATGACCAAAATCCCTTAACGTGAGTTTTCGTTCCACTGAG
CGTCAGACCCCGTAGAAAAGATCAAAGGATCTTCTTGAGATCCTTTTTTTCTGCGCGTAATCTGCTGCTT
GCAAACAAAAAAACCACCGCTACCAGCGGTGGTTTGTTTGCCGGATCAAGAGCTACCAACTCTTTTTCCG
AAGGTAACTGGCTTCAGCAGAGCGCAGATACCAAATACTGTTCTTCTAGTGTAGCCGTAGTTAGGCCACC
ACTTCAAGAACTCTGTAGCACCGCCTACATACCTCGCTCTGCTAATCCTGTTACCAGTGGCTGCTGCCAG
TGGCGATAAGTCGTGTCTTACCGGGTTGGACTCAAGACGATAGTTACCGGATAAGGCGCAGCGGTCGGGC
TGAACGGGGGGTTCGTGCACACAGCCCAGCTTGGAGCGAACGACCTACACCGAACTGAGATACCTACAGC
GTGAGCTATGAGAAAGCGCCACGCTTCCCGAAGGGAGAAAGGCGGACAGGTATCCGGTAAGCGGCAGGGT
CGGAACAGGAGAGCGCACGAGGGAGCTTCCAGGGGGAAACGCCTGGTATCTTTATAGTCCTGTCGGGTTT
CGCCACCTCTGACTTGAGCGTCGATTTTTGTGATGCTCGTCAGGGGGGCGGAGCCTATGGAAAAACGCCA
GCAACGCGGCCTTTTTACGGTTCCTGGCCTTTTGCTGGCCTTTTGCTCACATGGACTCTAGCTAGAGGAT
CACAGGCAGCAACGCTCTGTCATCGTTACAATCAACATGCTACCCTCCGCGAGATCATCCGTGTTTCAAA
CCCGGCAGCTTAGTTGCCGTTCTTCCGAATAGCATCGGTAACATGAGCAAAGTCTGCCGCCTTACAACGG
CTCTCCCGCTGACGCCGTCCCGGACTGATGGGCTGCCTGTATCGAGTGGTGATTTTGTGCCGAGCTGCCG
GTCGGGGAGCTGTTGGCTGGCTGGTGGCAGGATATATTGTGGTGTAAACAAATTGACGCTTAGACAACTT
AATAACACATTGCGGACGTTTTTAATGATCGAATACTAACGTCTCTACCAGATATCAGCTTGCATGCCGG
TCGATCTAGTAACATAGATGACACCGCGCGCGATAATTTATCCTAGTTTGCGCGCTATATTTTGTTTTCT
ATCGCGTATTAAATGTATAATTGCGGGACTCTAATCATAAAAACCCATCTCATAAATAACGTCATGCATT
ACATGTTAATTATTACATGCTTAACGTAATTCAACAGAAATTATATGATAATCATCGCAAGACCGGCAAC
AGGATTCAATCTTAAGAAACTTTATTGCCAAATGTTTGAACGATCTGCTTGACTCTAGGGGTCATCAGAT
TTCGGTGACGGGCAGGACCGGACGGGGCGGCACCGGCAGGCTGAAGTCCAGCTGCCAGAAACCCACGTCA
TGCCAGTTCCCGTGCTTGAAGCCGGCCGCCCGCAGCATGCCGCGGGGGGCATATCCGAGCGCCTCGTGCA
TGCGCACGCTCGGGTCGTTGGGCAGCCCGATGACAGCGACCACGCTCTTGAAGCCCTGTGCCTCCAGGGA
CTTCAGCAGGTGGGTGTAGAGCGTGGAGCCCAGTCCCGTCCGCTGGTGGCGGGGGGAGACGTACACGGTC
GACTCGGCCGTCCAGTCGTAGGCGTTGCGTGCCTTCCAGGGACCCGCGTAGGCGATGCCGGCGACCTCGC
CGTCCACCTCGGCGACGAGCCAGGGATAGCGCTCCCGCAGACGGACGAGGTCGTCCGTCCACTCCTGCGG
TTCCTGCGGCTCGGTACGGAAGTTGACCGTGCTTGTCTCGATGTAGTGGTTGACGATGGTGCAGACCGCC
GGCATGTCCGCCTCGGTGGCACGGCGGATGTCGGCCGGGCGTCGTTCTGGGCTCATGGTAGATCCCCTCG
ATCGAGTTGAGAGTGAATATGAGACTCTAATTGGATACCGAGGGGAATTTATGGAACGTCAGTGGAGCAT
TTTTGACAAGAAATATTTGCTAGCTGATAGTGACCTTAGGCGACTTTTGAACGCGCAATAATGGTTTCTG
ACGTATGTGCTTAGCTCATTAAACTCCAGAAACCCGCGGCTCAGTGGCTCCTTCAACGTTGCGGTTCTGT
CAGTTCCAAACGTAAAACGGCTTGTCCCGCGTCATCGGCGGGGGTCATAACGTGACTCCCTTAATTCTCC
GCTCATGATCAGATTGTCGTTTCCCGCCTTCGGTTTGGGCGCGCCCGGTTCAGAAGACCAGAGGGCTATT
GAGACTTTTCAACAAAGGGTAATATCGGGAAACCTCCTCGGATTCCATTGCCCAGCTATCTGTCACTTCA
TCGAAAGGACAGTAGAAAAGGAAGATGGCTTCTACAAATGCCATCATTGCGATAAAGGAAAGGCTATCGT
TCAAGATGCCTCTACCGACAGTGGTCCCAAAGATGGACCCCCACCCACGAGGAACATCGTGGAAAAAGAA
GACGTTCCAACCACGTCTTCAAAGCAAGTGGATTGATGTGATACATGGTGGAGCACGACACTCTCGTCTA
CTCCAAGAATATCAAAGATACAGTCTCAGAAGACCAGAGGGCTAT
Features (pLannotate 1.2.2; 18 found; start..end, strand, type, name):
    345..372     -  misc_feature   MCS (fragment): pBluescript multiple cloning site
    380..404     +  protein_bind   attB1: mutant version of attB; recombination site for the Gateway® BP reaction BP Clonase™
    428..2299    +  CDS            SOBIR1: SBIR1_ARATH - Also known as EVR. Experimental evidence at protein level: Swiss-Prot protein existence level 1. Dual specificity kinase acting on both serine/threonine- and tyrosine-containing substrates. Acting as a counterplayer of BIR1, promotes the activation of plant defense and cell death (PubMed:19616764). Component of the RLP23-SOBIR1-BAK1 complex that mediates NLP-triggered immunity (PubMed:27251392). Functions as an inhibitor/regulator of abscission, probably by regulating membrane trafficking during abscission (PubMed:20081191). From Arabidopsis thaliana (Mouse-ear cress).
   2316..2340    -  protein_bind   attB2: mutant version of attB; recombination site for the Gateway® BP reaction BP Clonase™
   2348..2803    +  CDS            VN155(I152L): improved N-terminal fragment of mVenus for use in bimolecular fluorescence complementation (BiFC) (Kodama and Hu, 2010)
   2870..3029    +  polyA_signal   CaMV poly(A) signal (fragment): cauliflower mosaic virus polyadenylation signal
   3036..3056    -  misc_feature   MCS (fragment): pBluescript multiple cloning site
   3104..3128    +  misc_feature   RB T-DNA repeat: right border repeat from nopaline C58 T-DNA
   3348..3879    +  rep_origin     oriV: incP origin of replication
   3943..4020    +  CDS            klaC (fragment): KLAC_ECOLX - Also known as telB. Protein predicted: Swiss-Prot protein existence level 4. Belongs to the kla operon, which is associated with cryptic tellurite resistance, and IncW plasmid fertility inhibition. From Escherichia coli.
   4022..4113    +  promoter       AmpR promoter: bla
   4114..4974    +  CDS            AmpR: β-lactamase; bla; confers resistance to ampicillin, carbenicillin, and related antibiotics
   5145..5733    +  rep_origin     ori: high-copy-number ColE1/pMB1/pBR322/pUC origin of replication
   6045..6069    +  misc_feature   LB T-DNA repeat: left border repeat from nopaline C58 T-DNA
   6163..6415    -  terminator     NOS terminator: nopaline synthase terminator and poly(A) signal
   6438..6986    -  CDS            bar: PAT_STRHY - Experimental evidence at protein level: Swiss-Prot protein existence level 1. Inactivates phosphinothricin (PPT) by transfer of an acetyl group from acetyl CoA. Can also acetylate demethylphosphinothricin but not PTT or glutamate. This enzyme is an effector of phosphinothricin tripeptide (PTT or bialaphos) resistance. From Streptomyces hygroscopicus. Introduced by genetic manipulation and expressed in glufosinate-tolerant maize by Dekalb Genetics.
   7028..7207    -  promoter       NOS promoter: nopaline synthase promoter
   7350..345     +  promoter       CaMV 35S promoter (enhanced) (across the origin): cauliflower mosaic virus 35S promoter with a duplicated enhancer region
