[The description below was written by a language model from this plasmid's Addgene catalogue record and pLannotate feature annotations shown in this document.]
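Description:
p35S::SISOBIR1-YFPn is a plant expression plasmid built on the pAM-PAT-GWPro35S backbone, a Gateway-compatible binary T-DNA vector. It carries nopaline-type left and right T-DNA border repeats, consistent with Agrobacterium-mediated delivery into plant cells. The backbone region outside the borders holds a high-copy ColE1/pUC-type origin for propagation in E. coli, an incP oriV for broad-host-range replication, and a β-lactamase gene conferring ampicillin resistance. Within the T-DNA, a bar (phosphinothricin acetyltransferase) gene driven by the NOS promoter and ended by the NOS terminator provides glufosinate/phosphinothricin selection in plants.

The payload is a SOBIR1 coding sequence flanked by attB1 and attB2 sites left by Gateway recombination. It is expressed from an enhanced CaMV 35S promoter with a duplicated enhancer and terminated by a CaMV polyadenylation signal. Downstream of attB2, SOBIR1 is fused at its C terminus to YFPn, annotated as the VN155(I152L) N-terminal fragment of mVenus, an improved half used for bimolecular fluorescence complementation. The automated annotation matches the insert to Arabidopsis SOBIR1, a receptor-like kinase that promotes defence activation and cell death and acts in receptor-like protein/BAK1 complexes. However, the catalogue does not state the species of origin, and the prefix in the construct name may indicate a different source.

The stated purpose is a split-YFP assay. Co-expressed with a partner fused to the complementary C-terminal YFP fragment, fluorescence is reconstituted only when the two proteins come into close proximity. The associated study concerns association of the Cf-4 receptor-like protein with BAK1/SERK3 and receptor endocytosis in plant immunity.
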