Addgene plasmid #86163: p35S::SISOBIR1-YFPn
Purpose: SOBIR1 split YFP
Depositing lab: Silke Robatzek. Depositing organization: Sainsbury Laboratory, Norwich. Publication: Avr4 promotes Cf-4 receptor-like protein association with the BAK1/SERK3 receptor-like kinase to initiate receptor endocytosis and plant immunity. Postma J, Liebrand TW, Bi G, Evrard A, Bye RR, Mbengue M, Kuhn H, Joosten MH, Robatzek S. New Phytol. 2016 Apr;210(2):627-42. doi: 10.1111/nph.13802. Epub 2016 Jan 14. PubMed 26765243.
Backbone
  Vector backbone: pAM-PAT-GWPro35S
  Vector type: Plant Expression
Growth in bacteria
  Bacterial resistance: Ampicillin, 100 μg/mL
  Growth temperature: 37°C
  Growth strain: DH5alpha
  Copy number: High Copy
Gene/Insert
  Gene/Insert name: SOBIR1
  Promoter: 35S
  Tag / fusion protein: YFPn (C terminal on insert)
  Cloning method: Gateway Cloning
  Sequencing primers: 5′ 35S promoter
Terms and licenses: Academic/Nonprofit Terms; Industry Terms: Not Available to Industry
How to cite: p35S::SISOBIR1-YFPn was a gift from Silke Robatzek (Addgene plasmid # 86163 ; http://n2t.net/addgene:86163 ; RRID:Addgene_86163)
